Addgene plasmid #195460: pHS_235
Purpose: Lentiviral Integratable, 4OHT/TMX-inducible expression of synZiFTR: ZF3-p65
Depositing lab: Ahmad Khalil. Depositing organization: Boston University Main Campus. Publication: Multidimensional control of therapeutic human cell function with synthetic gene circuits. Li HS, Israni DV, Gagnon KA, Gan KA, Raymond MH, Sander JD, Roybal KT, Joung JK, Wong WW, Khalil AS. Science. 2022 Dec 16;378(6625):1227-1234. doi: 10.1126/science.ade0156. Epub 2022 Dec 15. PubMed 36520914.
Backbone
  Vector backbone: pHR
  Vector type: Mammalian Expression, Lentiviral
Growth in bacteria
  Bacterial resistance: Ampicillin, 100 μg/mL
  Growth temperature: 37°C
  Growth strain: NEB Stable
  Copy number: Unknown
Gene/Insert
  Gene/Insert name: pSFFV - ZF3 - p65 - ERT2
  Species: Synthetic
  Cloning method: Gibson Cloning
Terms and licenses: Academic/Nonprofit Terms; Industry Terms: Not Available to Industry
Depositor comments: T691K mutation in ERT2 does not affect plasmid function.
How to cite: pHS_235 was a gift from Ahmad Khalil (Addgene plasmid # 195460 ; http://n2t.net/addgene:195460 ; RRID:Addgene_195460)
