[The description below was written by a language model from this plasmid's Addgene catalogue record and pLannotate feature annotations shown in this document.]
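Description:
pHS_235 is a lentiviral transfer plasmid built on the pHR backbone for stable integration of a drug-inducible synthetic transcription factor into mammalian cells. It is propagated in E. coli through a high-copy ColE1/pUC-type origin with ampicillin selection (AmpR). The backbone also carries remnants typical of older pHR-type vectors, annotated only as fragments: pieces of TcR, rop, bom and lacI, plus an SV40 promoter followed by gpt fragments, the small t intron and the SV40 poly(A) signal. No dedicated mammalian selection marker or fluorescent reporter is annotated within the proviral region.

The packaged region runs from a truncated HIV-1 5' LTR through the Ψ packaging signal with a partial gag sequence, the RRE for Rev-dependent nuclear export, and the cPPT/CTS. It ends in a self-inactivating ΔU3 3' LTR, so expression after integration depends on the internal promoter. That promoter is the spleen focus-forming virus (SFFV) LTR promoter, which drives a single synthetic fusion, ZF3-p65-ERT2, followed by a WPRE to enhance transcript expression. The feature table annotates the RelA (p65) activation domain and the ERT2 ligand-binding domain. The ZF3 zinc-finger DNA-binding domain is not called by the annotation tool but presumably occupies the unannotated stretch between the promoter and p65.

ERT2 is a mutated estrogen receptor ligand-binding domain that responds to 4-hydroxytamoxifen/tamoxifen, and ERT2 fusions are generally kept inactive until ligand permits nuclear activity. Here it makes the synZiFTR activator switchable, so that genes placed under cognate ZF3-responsive promoters can be turned on by the drug. The depositor notes a T691K substitution in ERT2 that does not affect function. The construct serves as the regulator component of synthetic gene circuits for controlling engineered therapeutic human cells.
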