Features (pLannotate 1.2.2; 34 found; start..end, strand, type, name):
     38..106     +  CDS            nef (fragment): NEF_HV1Z2 - Experimental evidence at protein level: Swiss-Prot protein existence level 1. Extracellular Nef protein targets CD4(+) T-lymphocytes for apoptosis by interacting with CXCR4 surface receptors. From Human immunodeficiency virus type 1 group M subtype D (isolate Z2/CDC-Z34) (HIV-1).
    108..341     +  LTR            3' LTR (ΔU3): self-inactivating 3' long terminal repeat (LTR) from HIV-1
    366..384     -  promoter       SP6 promoter: promoter for bacteriophage SP6 RNA polymerase
    612..891     +  CDS            TcR (fragment): tetracycline efflux protein; tet; confers resistance to tetracycline
    892..940     -  misc_feature   bom (fragment): basis of mobility region from pBR322
   1042..1077    -  CDS            rop (fragment): Rop protein, which maintains plasmids at low copy number; rop
   1172..1276    +  promoter       AmpR promoter: bla
   1277..2137    +  CDS            AmpR: β-lactamase; bla; confers resistance to ampicillin, carbenicillin, and related antibiotics
   2308..2896    +  rep_origin     ori: high-copy-number ColE1/pMB1/pBR322/pUC origin of replication
   3079..3135    +  CDS            lacI (fragment): lac repressor; lacI; The lac repressor binds to the lac operator to inhibit transcription in E. coli. This inhibition can be relieved by adding lactose or isopropyl-β-D-thiogalactopyranoside (IPTG).
   3142..3471    +  promoter       SV40 promoter: SV40 enhancer and early promoter
   3671..3790    +  CDS            gpt (fragment): XGPT_ECOLI - Also known as gpp, gxu. Experimental evidence at protein level: Swiss-Prot protein existence level 1. Purine salvage pathway enzyme that catalyzes the transfer of the ribosyl-5-phosphate group from 5-phospho-alpha-D-ribose 1- diphosphate (PRPP) to the N9 position of the 6-oxopurines guanine and xanthine to form the corresponding ribonucleotides GMP (guanosine 5'- monophosphate) and XMP (xanthosine 5'-monophosphate), with the release of PPi. To a lesser extent, also acts on hypoxanthine (PubMed:9100006, PubMed:3886014). Does not ribophosphorylate adenine (PubMed:3886014). From Esch
   3790..4125    +  CDS            gpt (fragment): XGPT_ECOLI - Also known as gpp, gxu. Experimental evidence at protein level: Swiss-Prot protein existence level 1. Purine salvage pathway enzyme that catalyzes the transfer of the ribosyl-5-phosphate group from 5-phospho-alpha-D-ribose 1- diphosphate (PRPP) to the N9 position of the 6-oxopurines guanine and xanthine to form the corresponding ribonucleotides GMP (guanosine 5'- monophosphate) and XMP (xanthosine 5'-monophosphate), with the release of PPi. To a lesser extent, also acts on hypoxanthine (PubMed:9100006, PubMed:3886014). Does not ribophosphorylate adenine (PubMed:3886014). From Esch
   4220..4525    +  CDS            frsA (fragment): FRSA_ECOLI - Also known as yafA. Experimental evidence at protein level: Swiss-Prot protein existence level 1. Catalyzes the hydrolysis of esters (PubMed:15808744). Displays esterase activity toward pNP-butyrate (PubMed:15808744). May stimulate mixed-acid fermentation by acting as a fermentation/respiration switch that down-regulates respiration and up- regulates fermentation rates (PubMed:15169777). From Escherichia coli (strain K12).
   4529..4603    +  CDS            small t antigen (fragment): SV40 (simian virus 40) small t antigen
   4605..4670    +  intron         small t intron: SV40 (simian virus 40) small t antigen intron
   4800..4820    +  CDS            SV40 NLS: nuclear localization signal of SV40 (simian virus 40) large T antigen
   5139..5222    +  CDS            large T antigen (fragment): large T antigen from SV40 (simian virus 40)
   5245..5379    +  polyA_signal   SV40 poly(A) signal: SV40 polyadenylation signal
   5546..5875    +  CDS            nef (fragment): NEF_HV1BR - Experimental evidence at protein level: Swiss-Prot protein existence level 1. Extracellular Nef protein targets CD4(+) T-lymphocytes for apoptosis by interacting with CXCR4 surface receptors (PubMed:14990729). From Human immunodeficiency virus type 1 group M subtype B (isolate BRU/LAI) (HIV-1).
   5923..6180    +  LTR            5' LTR (truncated): truncated 5' long terminal repeat (LTR) from HIV-1
   6227..6352    +  misc_feature   HIV-1 Ψ: packaging signal of human immunodeficiency virus type 1
   6336..6674    +  CDS            HIV-1 gag (fragment): gag protein from human immunodeficiency virus 1; gag
   6849..7082    +  misc_feature   RRE: The Rev response element (RRE) of HIV-1 allows for Rev-dependent mRNA export from the nucleus to the cytoplasm.
   7459..7559    +  CDS            Rev (fragment): human immunodeficiency virus 1 (HIV-1) Rev protein; rev; enhances nuclear export of unspliced and incompletely spliced viral mRNAs
   7596..7713    +  misc_feature   cPPT/CTS: central polypurine tract and central termination sequence of HIV-1
   7750..7782    -  misc_feature   MCS (fragment): pBluescript multiple cloning site
   7866..8273    +  promoter       SFFV promoter: spleen focus-forming virus long terminal repeat (LTR) promoter
   9057..9428    +  CDS            RelA (p65) AD: transcriptional activation domain of human RelA, also known as p65 (O'Shea and Perkins, 2008)
   9453..10386   +  CDS            ERT2 (fragment): mutated ligand-binding domain of the human estrogen receptor (Feil et al., 1997)
  10405..10435   +  misc_feature   MCS (fragment): pUC18/19 multiple cloning site
  10436..10454   +  misc_feature   MCS (fragment): pBluescript multiple cloning site
  10454..11042   +  misc_feature   WPRE: woodchuck hepatitis virus posttranscriptional regulatory element
  11043..21      +  misc_feature   MCS (fragment) (across the origin): pBluescript multiple cloning site
>Addgene plasmid #195460 | pHS_235 | addgene full sequence | sequence record 384252 | Addgene NGS Result
CGATACCGTCGACCTCGAGGGAATTAATTCGAGCTCGGTACCTTTAAGACCAATGACTTACAAGGCAGCT
GTAGATCTTAGCCACTTTTTAAAAGAAAAGGGGGGACTGGAAGGGCTAATTCACTCCCAACGAAGACAAG
ATCTGCTTTTTGCTTGTACTGGGTCTCTCTGGTTAGACCAGATCTGAGCCTGGGAGCTCTCTGGCTAACT
AGGGAACCCACTGCTTAAGCCTCAATAAAGCTTGCCTTGAGTGCTTCAAGTAGTGTGTGCCCGTCTGTTG
TGTGACTCTGGTAACTAGAGATCCCTCAGACCCTTTTAGTCAGTGTGGAAAATCTCTAGCAGCATCTAGA
ATTAATTCCGTGTATTCTATAGTGTCACCTAAATCGTATGTGTATGATACATAAGGTTATGTATTAATTG
TAGCCGCGTTCTAACGACAATATGTACAAGCCTAATTGTGTAGCATCTGGCTTACTGAAGCAGACCCTAT
CATCTCTCTCGTAAACTGCCGTCAGAGTCGGTTTGGTTGGACGAACCTTCTGAGTTTCTGGTAACGCCGT
CCCGCACCCGGAAATGGTCAGCGAACCAATCAGCAGGGTCATCGCTAGCCAGATCCTCTACGCCGGACGC
ATCGTGGCCGGCATCACCGGCGCCACAGGTGCGGTTGCTGGCGCCTATATCGCCGACATCACCGATGGGG
AAGATCGGGCTCGCCACTTCGGGCTCATGAGCGCTTGTTTCGGCGTGGGTATGGTGGCAGGCCCCGTGGC
CGGGGGACTGTTGGGCGCCATCTCCTTGCATGCACCATTCCTTGCGGCGGCGGTGCTCAACGGCCTCAAC
CTACTACTGGGCTGCTTCCTAATGCAGGAGTCGCATAAGGGAGAGCGTCGAATGGTGCACTCTCAGTACA
ATCTGCTCTGATGCCGCATAGTTAAGCCAGCCCCGACACCCGCCAACACCCGCTGACGCGCCCTGACGGG
CTTGTCTGCTCCCGGCATCCGCTTACAGACAAGCTGTGACCGTCTCCGGGAGCTGCATGTGTCAGAGGTT
TTCACCGTCATCACCGAAACGCGCGAGACGAAAGGGCCTCGTGATACGCCTATTTTTATAGGTTAATGTC
ATGATAATAATGGTTTCTTAGACGTCAGGTGGCACTTTTCGGGGAAATGTGCGCGGAACCCCTATTTGTT
TATTTTTCTAAATACATTCAAATATGTATCCGCTCATGAGACAATAACCCTGATAAATGCTTCAATAATA
TTGAAAAAGGAAGAGTATGAGTATTCAACATTTCCGTGTCGCCCTTATTCCCTTTTTTGCGGCATTTTGC
CTTCCTGTTTTTGCTCACCCAGAAACGCTGGTGAAAGTAAAAGATGCTGAAGATCAGTTGGGTGCACGAG
TGGGTTACATCGAACTGGATCTCAACAGCGGTAAGATCCTTGAGAGTTTTCGCCCCGAAGAACGTTTTCC
AATGATGAGCACTTTTAAAGTTCTGCTATGTGGCGCGGTATTATCCCGTATTGACGCCGGGCAAGAGCAA
CTCGGTCGCCGCATACACTATTCTCAGAATGACTTGGTTGAGTACTCACCAGTCACAGAAAAGCATCTTA
CGGATGGCATGACAGTAAGAGAATTATGCAGTGCTGCCATAACCATGAGTGATAACACTGCGGCCAACTT
ACTTCTGACAACGATCGGAGGACCGAAGGAGCTAACCGCTTTTTTGCACAACATGGGGGATCATGTAACT
CGCCTTGATCGTTGGGAACCGGAGCTGAATGAAGCCATACCAAACGACGAGCGTGACACCACGATGCCTG
TAGCAATGGCAACAACGTTGCGCAAACTATTAACTGGCGAACTACTTACTCTAGCTTCCCGGCAACAATT
AATAGACTGGATGGAGGCGGATAAAGTTGCAGGACCACTTCTGCGCTCGGCCCTTCCGGCTGGCTGGTTT
ATTGCTGATAAATCTGGAGCCGGTGAGCGTGGGTCTCGCGGTATCATTGCAGCACTGGGGCCAGATGGTA
AGCCCTCCCGTATCGTAGTTATCTACACGACGGGGAGTCAGGCAACTATGGATGAACGAAATAGACAGAT
CGCTGAGATAGGTGCCTCACTGATTAAGCATTGGTAACTGTCAGACCAAGTTTACTCATATATACTTTAG
ATTGATTTAAAACTTCATTTTTAATTTAAAAGGATCTAGGTGAAGATCCTTTTTGATAATCTCATGACCA
AAATCCCTTAACGTGAGTTTTCGTTCCACTGAGCGTCAGACCCCGTAGAAAAGATCAAAGGATCTTCTTG
AGATCCTTTTTTTCTGCGCGTAATCTGCTGCTTGCAAACAAAAAAACCACCGCTACCAGCGGTGGTTTGT
TTGCCGGATCAAGAGCTACCAACTCTTTTTCCGAAGGTAACTGGCTTCAGCAGAGCGCAGATACCAAATA
CTGTTCTTCTAGTGTAGCCGTAGTTAGGCCACCACTTCAAGAACTCTGTAGCACCGCCTACATACCTCGC
TCTGCTAATCCTGTTACCAGTGGCTGCTGCCAGTGGCGATAAGTCGTGTCTTACCGGGTTGGACTCAAGA
CGATAGTTACCGGATAAGGCGCAGCGGTCGGGCTGAACGGGGGGTTCGTGCACACAGCCCAGCTTGGAGC
GAACGACCTACACCGAACTGAGATACCTACAGCGTGAGCTATGAGAAAGCGCCACGCTTCCCGAAGGGAG
AAAGGCGGACAGGTATCCGGTAAGCGGCAGGGTCGGAACAGGAGAGCGCACGAGGGAGCTTCCAGGGGGA
AACGCCTGGTATCTTTATAGTCCTGTCGGGTTTCGCCACCTCTGACTTGAGCGTCGATTTTTGTGATGCT
CGTCAGGGGGGCGGAGCCTATGGAAAAACGCCAGCAACGCGGCCTTTTTACGGTTCCTGGCCTTTTGCTG
GCCTTTTGCTCACATGTTCTTTCCTGCGTTATCCCCTGATTCTGTGGATAACCGTATTACCGCCTTTGAG
TGAGCTGATACCGCTCGCCGCAGCCGAACGACCGAGCGCAGCGAGTCAGTGAGCGAGGAAGCGGAAGAGC
GCCCAATACGCAAACCGCCTCTCCCCGCGCGTTGGCCGATTCATTAATGCAGCTGTGGAATGTGTGTCAG
TTAGGGTGTGGAAAGTCCCCAGGCTCCCCAGCAGGCAGAAGTATGCAAAGCATGCATCTCAATTAGTCAG
CAACCAGGTGTGGAAAGTCCCCAGGCTCCCCAGCAGGCAGAAGTATGCAAAGCATGCATCTCAATTAGTC
AGCAACCATAGTCCCGCCCCTAACTCCGCCCATCCCGCCCCTAACTCCGCCCAGTTCCGCCCATTCTCCG
CCCCATGGCTGACTAATTTTTTTTATTTATGCAGAGGCCGAGGCCGCCTCGGCCTCTGAGCTATTCCAGA
AGTAGTGAGGAGGCTTTTTTGGAGGCCTAGGCTTTTGCAAAAAGCTTGGACACAAGACAGGCTTGCGAGA
TATGTTTGAGAATACCACTTTATCCCGCGTCAGGGAGAGGCAGTGCGTAAAAAGACGCGGACTCATGTGA
AATACTGGTTTTTAGTGCGCCAGATCTCTATAATCTCGCGCAACCTATTTTCCCCTCGAACACTTTTTAA
GCCGTAGATAAACAGGCTGGGACACTTCACATGAGCGAAAAATACATCGTCACCTGGGACATGTTGCAGA
TCCATGCACGTAAACTCGCAAGCCGACTGATGCCTTCTGAACAATGGAAAGGCATTATTGCCGTAAGCCG
TGGCGGTCTGTACCGGGTGCGTTACTGGCGCGTGAACTGGGTATTCGTCATGTCGATACCGTTTGTATTT
CCAGCTACGATCACGACAACCAGCGCGAGCTTAAAGTGCTGAAACGCGCAGAAGGCGATGGCGAAGGCTT
CATCGTTATTGATGACCTGGTGGATACCGGTGGTACTGCGGTTGCGATTCGTGAAATGTATCCAAAAGCG
CACTTTGTCACCATCTTCGCAAAACCGGCTGGTCGTCCGCTGGTTGATGACTATGTTGTTGATATCCCGC
AAGATACCTGGATTGAACAGCCGTGGGATATGGGCGTCGTATTCGTCCCGCCAATCTCCGGTCGCTAATC
TTTTCAACGCCTGGCACTGCCGGGCGTTGTTCTTTTTAACTTCAGGCGGGTTACAATAGTTTCCAGTAAG
TATTCTGGAGGCTGCATCCATGACACAGGCAAACCTGAGCGAAACCCTGTTCAAACCCCGCTTTAAACAT
CCTGAAACCTCGACGCTAGTCCGCCGCTTTAATCACGGCGCACAACCGCCTGTGCAGTCGGCCCTTGATG
GTAAAACCATCCCTCACTGGTATCGCATGATTAACCGTCTGATGTGGATCTGGCGCGGCATTGACCCACG
CGAAATCCTCGACGTCCAGGCACGTATTGTGATGAGCGATGCCGAACGTACCGACGATGATTTATACGAT
ACGGTGATTGGCTACCGTGGCGGCAACTGGATTTATGAGTGGGCCCCGGATCTTTGTGAAGGAACCTTAC
TTCTGTGGTGTGACATAATTGGACAAACTACCTACAGAGATTTAAAGCTCTAAGGTAAATATAAAATTTT
TAAGTGTATAATGTGTTAAACTACTGATTCTAATTGTTTGTGTATTTTAGATTCCAACCTATGGAACTGA
TGAATGGGAGCAGTGGTGGAATGCCTTTAATGAGGAAAACCTGTTTTGCTCAGAAGAAATGCCATCTAGT
GATGATGAGGCTACTGCTGACTCTCAACATTCTACTCCTCCAAAAAAGAAGAGAAAGGTAGAAGACCCCA
AGGACTTTCCTTCAGAATTGCTAAGTTTTTTGAGTCATGCTGTGTTTAGTAATAGAACTCTTGCTTGCTT
TGCTATTTACACCACAAAGGAAAAAGCTGCACTGCTATACAAGAAAATTATGGAAAAATATTCTGTAACC
TTTATAAGTAGGCATAACAGTTATAATCATAACATACTGTTTTTTCTTACTCCACACAGGCATAGAGTGT
CTGCTATTAATAACTATGCTCAAAAATTGTGTACCTTTAGCTTTTTAATTTGTAAAGGGGTTAATAAGGA
ATATTTGATGTATAGTGCCTTGACTAGAGATCATAATCAGCCATACCACATTTGTAGAGGTTTTACTTGC
TTTAAAAAACCTCCCACACCTCCCCCTGAACCTGAAACATAAAATGAATGCAATTGTTGTTGTTAACTTG
TTTATTGCAGCTTATAATGGTTACAAATAAAGCAATAGCATCACAAATTTCACAAATAAAGCATTTTTTT
CACTGCATTCTAGTTGTGGTTTGTCCAAACTCATCAATGTATCTTATCATGTCTGGATCAACTGGATAAC
TCAAGCTAACCAAAATCATCCCAAACTTCCCACCCCATACCCTATTACCACTGCCAATTACCTGTGGTTT
CATTTACTCTAAACCTGTGATTCCTCTGAATTATTTTCATTTTAAAGAAATTGTATTTGTTAAATATGTA
CTACAAACTTAGTAGTTGGAAGGGCTAATTCACTCCCAAAGAAGACAAGATATCCTTGATCTGTGGATCT
ACCACACACAAGGCTACTTCCCTGATTAGCAGAACTACACACCAGGGCCAGGGGTCAGATATCCACTGAC
CTTTGGATGGTGCTACAAGCTAGTACCAGTTGAGCCAGATAAGGTAGAAGAGGCCAATAAAGGAGAGAAC
ACCAGCTTGTTACACCCTGTGAGCCTGCATGGGATGGATGACCCGGAGAGAGAAGTGTTAGAGTGGAGGT
TTGACAGCCGCCTAGCATTTCATCACGTGGCCCGAGAGCTGCATCCGGAGTACTTCAAGAACTGCTGATA
TCGAGCTTGCTACAAGGGACTTTCCGCTGGGGACTTTCCAGGGAGGCGTGGCCTGGGCGGGACTGGGGAG
TGGCGAGCCCTCAGATCCTGCATATAAGCAGCTGCTTTTTGCCTGTACTGGGTCTCTCTGGTTAGACCAG
ATCTGAGCCTGGGAGCTCTCTGGCTAACTAGGGAACCCACTGCTTAAGCCTCAATAAAGCTTGCCTTGAG
TGCTTCAAGTAGTGTGTGCCCGTCTGTTGTGTGACTCTGGTAACTAGAGATCCCTCAGACCCTTTTAGTC
AGTGTGGAAAATCTCTAGCAGTGGCGCCCGAACAGGGACTTGAAAGCGAAAGGGAAACCAGAGGAGCTCT
CTCGACGCAGGACTCGGCTTGCTGAAGCGCGCACGGCAAGAGGCGAGGGGCGGCGACTGGTGAGTACGCC
AAAAATTTTGACTAGCGGAGGCTAGAAGGAGAGAGATGGGTGCGAGAGCGTCAGTATTAAGCGGGGGAGA
ATTAGATCGCGATGGGAAAAAATTCGGTTAAGGCCAGGGGGAAAGAAAAAATATAAATTAAAACATATAG
TATGGGCAAGCAGGGAGCTAGAACGATTCGCAGTTAATCCTGGCCTGTTAGAAACATCAGAAGGCTGTAG
ACAAATACTGGGACAGCTACAACCATCCCTTCAGACAGGATCAGAAGAACTTAGATCATTATATAATACA
GTAGCAACCCTCTATTGTGTGCATCAAAGGATAGAGATAAAAGACACCAAGGAAGCTTTAGACAAGATAG
AGGAAGAGCAAAACAAAAGTAAGACCACCGCACAGCAAGCGGCCGGCCGCTGATCTTCAGACCTGGAGGA
GGAGATATGAGGGACAATTGGAGAAGTGAATTATATAAATATAAAGTAGTAAAAATTGAACCATTAGGAG
TAGCACCCACCAAGGCAAAGAGAAGAGTGGTGCAGAGAGAAAAAAGAGCAGTGGGAATAGGAGCTTTGTT
CCTTGGGTTCTTGGGAGCAGCAGGAAGCACTATGGGCGCAGCGTCAATGACGCTGACGGTACAGGCCAGA
CAATTATTGTCTGGTATAGTGCAGCAGCAGAACAATTTGCTGAGGGCTATTGAGGCGCAACAGCATCTGT
TGCAACTCACAGTCTGGGGCATCAAGCAGCTCCAGGCAAGAATCCTGGCTGTGGAAAGATACCTAAAGGA
TCAACAGCTCCTGGGGATTTGGGGTTGCTCTGGAAAACTCATTTGCACCACTGCTGTGCCTTGGAATGCT
AGTTGGAGTAATAAATCTCTGGAACAGATTTGGAATCACACGACCTGGATGGAGTGGGACAGAGAAATTA
ACAATTACACAAGCTTAATACACTCCTTAATTGAAGAATCGCAAAACCAGCAAGAAAAGAATGAACAAGA
ATTATTGGAATTAGATAAATGGGCAAGTTTGTGGAATTGGTTTAACATAACAAATTGGCTGTGGTATATA
AAATTATTCATAATGATAGTAGGAGGCTTGGTAGGTTTAAGAATAGTTTTTGCTGTACTTTCTATAGTGA
ATAGAGTTAGGCAGGGATATTCACCATTATCGTTTCAGACCCACCTCCCAACCCCGAGGGGACCCGACAG
GCCCGAAGGAATAGAAGAAGAAGGTGGAGAGAGAGACAGAGACAGATCCATTCGATTAGTGAACGGATCT
CGACGGTATCGCCAAATGGCAGTATTCATCCACAATTTTAAAAGAAAAGGGGGGATTGGGGGGTACAGTG
CAGGGGAAAGAATAGTAGACATAATAGCAACAGACATACAAACTAAAGAATTACAAAAACAAATTACAAA
AATTCAAAATTTTCGGGTTTATTACAGGGACAGCAGAGATCCAGTTTGGATCGATAAGCTTGATATCGAA
TTCCTGCAGCCCCGATAAAATAAAAGATTTTATTTAGTCTCCAGAAAAAGGGGGGAATGAAAGACCCCAC
CTGTAGGTTTGGCAAGCTAGCTGCAGTAACGCCATTTTGCAAGGCATGGAAAAATACCAAACCAAGAATA
GAGAAGTTCAGATCAAGGGCGGGTACATGAAAATAGCTAACGTTGGGCCAAACAGGATATCTGCGGTGAG
CAGTTTCGGCCCCGGCCCGGGGCCAAGAACAGATGGTCACCGCAGTTTCGGCCCCGGCCCGAGGCCAAGA
ACAGATGGTCCCCAGATATGGCCCAACCCTCAGCAGTTTCTTAAGACCCATCAGATGTTTCCAGGCTCCC
CCAAGGACCTGAAATGACCCTGCGCCTTATTTGAATTAACCAATCAGCCTGCTTCTCGCTTCTGTTCGCG
CGCTTCTGCTTCCCGAGCTCTATAAAAGAGCTCACAACCCCTCACTCGGCGCGCCAGTCCTCCGACAGAC
TGAGTCGCCCGGGGGGGATCTGGAGCTCTCGAGAATTCTCACGCGTGCCGCCACCATGTCTAGACCAGGC
GAACGACCGTTTCAATGCCGGATATGTATGAGGAACTTCTCCCAGAGGTCCAGCTTGGTACGGCACACCC
GAACACATACAGGAGAAAAGCCATTCCAATGTCGAATTTGTATGCGCAATTTTTCAGACAAGTCTGTGTT
GGCTCGACACCTCCGCACACATACTGGTTCACAGAAGCCCTTTCAGTGCAGGATTTGTATGCGCAACTTT
AGCCAACGCTCATCCCTGGTAAGGCACACTAGAACGCATACAGGTGAGAAGCCTTTCCAGTGTCGCATCT
GTATGCGGAACTTCAGCCAGCGGAATAACTTGGGCAGGCATTTGCGAACTCACACCGGTTCTCAAAAACC
TTTTCAGTGCCGAATTTGTATGCGCAACTTCAGCACCCACGCCGTATTGACACGACACACGCGCACGCAC
ACCGGGGAAAAACCGTTTCAATGTCGAATCTGCATGCGCAATTTTAGCGATAGAGGGAACCTCACTCGAC
ATCTGCGCACACACTTGCGGGGATCCACCTGCAGGGATGAGTTTCCCACCATGGTGTTTCCTTCTGGGCA
GATCAGCCAGGCCTCGGCCTTGGCCCCGGCCCCTCCCCAAGTCCTGCCCCAGGCTCCAGCCCCTGCCCCT
GCTCCAGCCATGGTATCAGCTCTGGCCCAGGCCCCAGCCCCTGTCCCAGTCCTAGCCCCAGGCCCTCCTC
AGGCTGTGGCCCCACCTGCCCCCAAGCCCACCCAGGCTGGGGAAGGAACGCTGTCAGAGGCCCTGCTGCA
GCTGCAGTTTGATGATGAAGACCTGGGGGCCTTGCTTGGCAACAGCACAGACCCAGCTGTGTTCACAGAC
CTGGCATCCGTCGACAACTCCGAGTTTCAGCAGCTGCTGAACCAGGGCATACCTGTGGCCCCCCACACAA
CTGAGCCCATGCTGATGGAGTACCCTGAGGCTATAACTCGCCTAGTGACAGGGGCCCAGAGGCCCCCCGA
CCCAGCTCCTGCTCCACTGGGGGCCCCGGGGCTCCCCAATGGCCTCCTTTCAGGAGATGAAGACTTCTCC
TCCATTGCGGACATGGACTTCTCAGCCCTGCTGAGTCAGATCAGCTCCCAATTGTGCGTACGCGGATCCT
CTGCTGGAGACATGAGAGCTGCCAACCTTTGGCCAAGCCCGCTCATGATCAAACGCTCTAAGAAGAACAG
CCTGGCCTTGTCCCTGACGGCCGACCAGATGGTCAGTGCCTTGTTGGATGCTGAGCCCCCCATACTCTAT
TCCGAGTATGATCCTACCAGACCCTTCAGTGAAGCTTCGATGATGGGCTTACTGACCAACCTGGCAGACA
GGGAGCTGGTTCACATGATCAACTGGGCGAAGAGGGTGCCAGGCTTTGTGGATTTGACCCTCCATGATCA
GGTCCACCTTCTAGAATGTGCCTGGCTAGAGATCCTGATGATTGGTCTCGTCTGGCGCTCCATGGAGCAC
CCAGTGAAGCTACTGTTTGCTCCTAACTTGCTCTTGGACAGGAACCAGGGAAAATGTGTAGAGGGCATGG
TGGAGATCTTCGACATGCTGCTGGCTACATCATCTCGGTTCCGCATGATGAATCTGCAGGGAGAGGAGTT
TGTGTGCCTCAAATCTATTATTTTGCTTAATTCTGGAGTGTACACATTTCTGTCCAGCACCCTGAAGTCT
CTGGAAGAGAAGGACCATATCCACCGAGTCCTGGACAAGATCACAGACACTTTGATCCACCTGATGGCCA
AGGCAGGCCTGACCCTGCAGCAGCAGCACCAGCGGCTGGCCCAGCTCCTCCTCATCCTCTCCCACATCAG
GCACATGAGTAACAAAGGCATGGAGCATCTGTACAGCATGAAGTGCAAGAACGTGGTGCCCCTCTATGAC
CTGCTGCTGGAGGCGGCGGACGCCCACCGCCTACATGCGCCCACTAGCCGTGGAGGGGCATCCGTGGAGG
AGACGGACCAAAGCCACTTGGCCACTGCGGGCTCTACTTCATCGCATTCCTTGCAAAAGTATTACATCAC
GGGGGAGGCAGAGGGTTTCCCTGCCAAAGCTTAAGCGGCCGCGACTCTAGAGTCGACCTGCAGGCATGCA
AGCTTGATATCAAGCTTATCGATAATCAACCTCTGGATTACAAAATTTGTGAAAGATTGACTGGTATTCT
TAACTATGTTGCTCCTTTTACGCTATGTGGATACGCTGCTTTAATGCCTTTGTATCATGCTATTGCTTCC
CGTATGGCTTTCATTTTCTCCTCCTTGTATAAATCCTGGTTGCTGTCTCTTTATGAGGAGTTGTGGCCCG
TTGTCAGGCAACGTGGCGTGGTGTGCACTGTGTTTGCTGACGCAACCCCCACTGGTTGGGGCATTGCCAC
CACCTGTCAGCTCCTTTCCGGGACTTTCGCTTTCCCCCTCCCTATTGCCACGGCGGAACTCATCGCCGCC
TGCCTTGCCCGCTGCTGGACAGGGGCTCGGCTGTTGGGCACTGACAATTCCGTGGTGTTGTCGGGGAAAT
CATCGTCCTTTCCTTGGCTGCTCGCCTGTGTTGCCACCTGGATTCTGCGCGGGACGTCCTTCTGCTACGT
CCCTTCGGCCCTCAATCCAGCGGACCTTCCTTCCCGCGGCCTGCTGCCGGCTCTGCGGCCTCTTCCGCGT
CTTCGCCTTCGCCCTCAGACGAGTCGGATCTCCCTTTGGGCCGCCTCCCCGCAT
